Addgene plasmid #205292: pHelper_Ec1_V1_ampR
Purpose: Helper plasmid for ORBIT in E. coli. Expresses RecT for oligo recombineering and Bxb-1 for pInt incorporation. Has sacB for counter selection.
Depositing lab: Scott Saunders. Publication: ORBIT for E. coli: Kilobase-scale oligonucleotide recombineering at high throughput and high efficiency. Saunders SH, Ahmed AM. bioRxiv 2023 10.1101/2023.06.28.546561.
Backbone
  Vector backbone: pKM461
  Vector type: Synthetic Biology
Growth in bacteria
  Bacterial resistance: Ampicillin, 100 μg/mL
  Growth temperature: 37°C
  Growth strain: DH5alpha
  Copy number: High Copy
Gene/Insert
  Gene/Insert name: CspRecT / Bxb-1
  Species: Synthetic
  Cloning method: Gibson Cloning
Resource information
  A portion of this plasmid was derived from a plasmid made by: pORTMAGE-Ec1 (Addgene #138474), pKM461 (Addgene #108320), and pKD46 (CGSC #7739).
Terms and licenses: Academic/Nonprofit Terms; Industry Terms: Not Available to Industry
Depositor comments: Replicating ORBIT V1 helper plasmid w/ inducible oligo recombineering module (m-tol) and bxb-1 integrase (arabinose). SacB is present for counterselection and ampicillin is the resistance marker. Please visit https://doi.org/10.1101/2023.06.28.546561 for bioRxiv preprint.
How to cite: pHelper_Ec1_V1_ampR was a gift from Scott Saunders (Addgene plasmid # 205292 ; http://n2t.net/addgene:205292 ; RRID:Addgene_205292)
