[The description below was written by a language model from this plasmid's Addgene catalogue record and pLannotate feature annotations shown in this document.]
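Description:
pHelper_Ec1_V1_ampR is a replicating helper plasmid of about 11.7 kb for ORBIT genome engineering in E. coli, built by Gibson assembly on the pKM461 backbone with portions derived from pORTMAGE-Ec1 and pKD46. It is maintained from a high-copy ColE1/pUC-type origin and selected with ampicillin through the β-lactamase gene and its promoter. A Bacillus subtilis sacB cassette with its native control region encodes levansucrase, which makes cells sucrose-sensitive. This allows counterselection to cure the helper once editing is finished.

The payload consists of two independently inducible modules. The oligo recombineering module is controlled by the XylS regulator and the Pm promoter, which respond to m-toluate. According to the record it expresses CspRecT, a single-strand annealing protein that promotes incorporation of a targeting oligonucleotide into the chromosome. The automated annotation does not label the RecT coding sequence, which presumably lies in the unannotated stretch between Pm and a downstream mutL open reading frame. The record does not explain the mutL gene or say whether it is a variant; because it matches a mismatch-repair protein and sits within this module, it likely came from the pORTMAGE-derived portion. A lambda t0 terminator closes this unit. The second module uses araC and araBAD promoter sequences for arabinose-inducible expression of the Bxb-1 integrase. This gene is also unlabelled, but it is consistent with the gap between the second araBAD fragment and the rrnB T1 terminator. In ORBIT, Bxb-1 then incorporates the pInt integrating plasmid. Short lacI, CmR, lacZα and MCS fragments appear to be cloning remnants.
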