Features (pLannotate 1.2.2; 20 found; start..end, strand, type, name):
      1..589     +  rep_origin     ori: high-copy-number ColE1/pMB1/pBR322/pUC origin of replication
    772..827     +  CDS            lacI (fragment): lac repressor; lacI; The lac repressor binds to the lac operator to inhibit transcription in E. coli. This inhibition can be relieved by adding lactose or isopropyl-β-D-thiogalactopyranoside (IPTG).
    850..877     +  terminator     rrnB T2 terminator: transcription terminator T2 from the E. coli rrnB gene
    900..1760    -  CDS            AmpR: β-lactamase; bla; confers resistance to ampicillin, carbenicillin, and related antibiotics
   1761..1865    -  promoter       AmpR promoter: bla
   1959..2020    -  promoter       AmpR promoter (fragment): bla
   2120..2995    -  CDS            araC: ARAC_ECOLI - Experimental evidence at protein level: Swiss-Prot protein existence level 1. Transcription factor that regulates the expression of several genes involved in the transport and metabolism of L-arabinose (PubMed:4362626, PubMed:328165, PubMed:6251457, PubMed:2962192, PubMed:6319708, PubMed:2231717, PubMed:1447222). Functions both as a positive and a negative regulator (PubMed:328165, PubMed:6251457). In the presence of arabinose, activates the expression of the araBAD, araE, araFGH and araJ promoters (PubMed:4362626, PubMed:328165, PubMed:6251457, PubMed:2962192, PubMed:6319708, Pub
   3022..3215    +  promoter       araBAD promoter (fragment): araBAD; promoter of the L-arabinose operon of E. coli; the araC regulatory gene is transcribed in the opposite direction (Guzman et al., 1995)
   3216..4181    -  CDS            XylS: XylS regulator encoded by the Pseudomonas putida TOL plasmid pWWO; xylS; stimulates transcription from the Pm promoter in the presence of aromatic compounds such as m-toluate or benzoate
   4442..4847    +  CDS            CmR (fragment): chloramphenicol acetyltransferase; cat; confers resistance to chloramphenicol
   4809..5069    -  CDS            YPRA_ECOLX (fragment): Protein predicted: Swiss-Prot protein existence level 4. From Escherichia coli.
   5081..5161    +  promoter       Pm promoter: The bacterial Pm promoter is activated by XylS in the presence of benzoate or m-toluate (Marqués et al., 1999).
   6065..7909    +  CDS            mutL: MUTL_ECOLI - Experimental evidence at protein level: Swiss-Prot protein existence level 1. This protein is involved in the repair of mismatches in DNA. It is required for dam-dependent methyl-directed DNA mismatch repair. May act as a 'molecular matchmaker', a protein that promotes the formation of a stable complex between two or more DNA-binding proteins in an ATP-dependent manner without itself being part of the final effector complex. The ATPase activity of MutL is stimulated by DNA. From Escherichia coli (strain K12).
   7913..7942    +  misc_feature   MCS (fragment): pUC18/19 multiple cloning site
   7950..7974    +  CDS            lacZα (fragment): LacZα fragment of β-galactosidase; lacZ fragment
   7985..8079    +  terminator     lambda t0 terminator: transcription terminator from phage lambda
   8080..8159    +  promoter       araBAD promoter (fragment): araBAD; promoter of the L-arabinose operon of E. coli; the araC regulatory gene is transcribed in the opposite direction (Guzman et al., 1995)
   9734..9780    +  terminator     rrnB T1 terminator: transcription terminator T1 from the E. coli rrnB gene
   9861..10218   +  promoter       sacB promoter (fragment): sacR; sacB promoter and control region
  10219..11640   +  CDS            SacB: secreted levansucrase that renders bacterial growth sensitive to sucrose; Bacillus subtilis sacB; negative selection marker
>Addgene plasmid #205292 | pHelper_Ec1_V1_ampR | addgene full sequence | sequence record 404792 | Addgene NGS Result
TTGAGATCCTTTTTTTCTGCGCGTAATCTGCTGCTTGCAAACAAAAAAACCACCGCTACCAGCGGTGGTT
TTTTTGCCGGATCAAGAGCTACCAACTCTTTTTCCGAAGGTAACTGGCTTCAGCAGAGCGCAGATACCAA
ATACTGTTCTTCTAGTGTAGCCGTAGTTAGGCCACCACTTCAAGAACTCTGTAGCACCGCCTACATACCT
CGCTCTGCTAATCCTGTTACCAGTGGCTGCTGCCAGTGGCGATAAGTCGTGTCTTACCGGGTTGGACTCA
AGACGATAGTTACCGGATAAGGCGCAGCGGTCGGGCTGAACGGGGGGTTCGTGCACACAGCCCAGCTTGG
AGCGAACGACCTACACCGAACTGAGATACCTACAGCGTGAGCTATGAGAAAGCGCCACGCTTCCCGAAGG
GAGAAAGGCGGACAGGTATCCGGTAAGCGGCAGGGTCGGAACAGGAGAGCGCACGAGGGAGCTTCCAGGG
GGAAACGCCTGGTATCTTTATAGTCCTGTCGGGTTTCGCCACCTCTGACTTGAGCGTCGATTTTTGTGAT
GCTCGTCAGGGGGGCGGAGCCTATGGAAAAACGCCAGCAACGCGGCCTTTTTACGGTTCCTGGCCTTTTG
CTGGCCTTTTGCTCACATGTTCTTTCCTGCGTTATCCCATGATTCTGTGGATAACCGTATTACCGCCTTT
GAGTGAGCTGATACCGCTCGCCGCAGCCGAACGACCGAGCGCAGCGAGTCAGTGAGCGAGGAAGCGGAAG
AGCGCCCAATACGCAAACCGCCTCTCCCCGCGCGTTGGCCGATTCATTAATGCAGCTAGAACTAGTTGAT
TAGCTAAGCAGAAGGCCATCCTGACGGATGGCCTTTTATGAGTAAACTTGGTCTGACAGTTACCAATGCT
TAATCAGTGAGGCACCTATCTCAGCGATCTGTCTATTTCGTTCATCCATAGTTGCCTGACTCCCCGTCGT
GTAGATAACTACGATACGGGAGGGCTTACCATCTGGCCCCAGTGCTGCAATGATACCGCGAGACCCACGC
TCACCGGCTCCAGATTTATCAGCAATAAACCAGCCAGCCGGAAGGGCCGAGCGCAGAAGTGGTCCTGCAA
CTTTATCCGCCTCCATCCAGTCTATTAATTGTTGCCGGGAAGCTAGAGTAAGTAGTTCGCCAGTTAATAG
TTTGCGCAACGTTGTTGCCATTGCTGCAGGCATCGTGGTGTCACGCTCGTCGTTTGGTATGGCTTCATTC
AGCTCCGGTTCCCAACGATCAAGGCGAGTTACATGATCCCCCATGTTGTGCAAAAAAGCGGTTAGCTCCT
TCGGTCCTCCGATCGTTGTCAGAAGTAAGTTGGCCGCAGTGTTATCACTCATGGTTATGGCAGCACTGCA
TAATTCTCTTACTGTCATGCCATCCGTAAGATGCTTTTCTGTGACTGGTGAGTACTCAACCAAGTCATTC
TGAGAATAGTGTATGCGGCGACCGAGTTGCTCTTGCCCGGCGTCAACACGGGATAATACCGCGCCACATA
GCAGAACTTTAAAAGTGCTCATCATTGGAAAACGTTCTTCGGGGCGAAAACTCTCAAGGATCTTACCGCT
GTTGAGATCCAGTTCGATGTAACCCACTCGTGCACCCAACTGATCTTCAGCATCTTTTACTTTCACCAGC
GTTTCTGGGTGAGCAAAAACAGGAAGGCAAAATGCCGCAAAAAAGGGAATAAGGGCGACACGGAAATGTT
GAATACTCATACTCTTCCTTTTTCAATATTATTGAAGCATTTATCAGGGTTATTGTCTCATGAGCGGATA
CATATTTGAATGTATTTAGAAAAATAAACAAATAGGGGTTCCGCGCACATTTCCCCGAAAAGTGCCACCT
GACGTCTAAGAAACCATTATTATCATGACATTAACCTATAAAAATAGGCGTATCACGAGGCCCTTTCGTG
TCTCATGAGCGGATACATATTTGAATGTATTTAGAAAAATAAACAAATAGGGGTTCCGCGCACATTTCCC
CGAAAAGTGGGTAATAACTGATATAATTAAATTGAAGCTCTAATTTGTGAGTTTAGTATACATGCATTTA
CTTATAATACAGTTTTTTATGACAACTTGACGGCTACATCATTCACTTTTTCTTCACAACCGGCACGGAA
CTCGCTCGGGCTGGCCCCGGTGCATTTTTTAAATACCCGCGAGAAGTAGAGTTGATCGTCAAAACCAACA
TTGCGACCGACGGTGGCGATAGGCATCCGGGTGGTGCTCAAAAGCAGCTTCGCCTGGCTGATACGTTGGT
CCTCGCGCCAGCTTAAGACGCTAATCCCTAACTGCTGGCGGAAAAGATGTGACAGACGCGACGGCGACAA
GCAAACATGCTGTGCGACGCTGGCGATATCAAAATTGCTGTCTGCCAGGTGATCGCTGATGTACTGACAA
GCCTCGCGTACCCGATTATCCATCGGTGGATGGAGCGACTCGTTAATCGCTTCCATGCGCCGCAGTAACA
ATTGCTCAAGCAGATTTATCGCCAGCAGCTCCGAATAGCGCCCTTCCCCTTGCCCGGCGTTAATGATTTG
CCCAAACAGGTCGCTGAAATGCGGCTGGTGCGCTTCATCCGGGCGAAAGAACCCCGTATTGGCAAATATT
GACGGCCAGTTAAGCCATTCATGCCAGTAGGCGCGCGGACGAAAGTAAACCCACTGGTGATACCATTCGC
GAGCCTCCGGATGACGACCGTAGTGATGAATCTCTCCTGGCGGGAACAGCAAAATATCACCCGGTCGGCA
AACAAATTCTCGTCCCTGATTTTTCACCACCCCCTGACCGCGAATGGTGAGATTGAGAATATAACCTTTC
ATTCCCAGCGGTCGGTCGATAAAAAAATCGAGATAACCGTTGGCCTCAATCGGCGTTAAACCCGCCACCA
GATGGGCATTAAACGAGTATCCCGGCAGCAGGGGATCATTTTGCGCTTCAGCCATACTTTTCATACTCCC
GCCATTCAGAGAAGAAACCAATTGTCCATATTGCATCAGACATTGCCGTCACTGCGTCTTTTACTGGCTC
TTCTCGCTAACCAAACCGGTAACCCCGCTTATTAAAAGCATTCTGTAACAAAGCGGGACCAAAGCCATGA
CAAAAACGCGTAACAAAAGTGTCTATAATCACGGCAGAAAAGTCCACATTGATTATTTGCACGGCTCAAG
CCACTTCCTTTTTGCATTGACGCAGGGTGTCGGAAGGCAACTCGCCGAACGCGCTCCTATAGTTTTCAGC
GAAGCGTCCCAAATGTAAGAAGCCGTAGTCTAGGGCTATCTCAGTTATACTACGCACATTGGCACTGGGA
TCGTTCAAGCAGGCGCGGATGCTTTCGAGCTTGCGGTTGCGGATGTAGTTCTTCGGCGTGGTGCCGGCGT
GCTTCTCGAACAAATTGTAGAGCGAGCGTGGACTCATCATCGCCAGCTCCGCTAACCGCTCAAGGCTGAT
ATTCCGTTTGAGATTCTCCTCAATGAATTGAACGACTCGCTCGAAAGACGGGTTACCTTTGCTGAAAATT
TCACGGCTGACATTGCTGCCCAGCATTTCGAGCAGCTTGGAAGCGATGATCCCCGCATAGTGCTCTTGGA
CCCGAGGCATCGACTTTGTATGTTCCGCTTCGTCACAAACTAACCCGAGTAGATTGATAAAGCCATCGAG
TTGCTGGAGATTGTGTCGCGCGGCGAAACGGATACCCTCCCTCGGCTTGTGCCAATTGTTGTCACTGCAC
GCCCGATCAAGGACCACTGAGGGCAATTTAACGATAAATTTCTCGCAATCTTCTGAATAGGTCAGGTCGG
CTTGGTCATCCGGATTGAGCAGCAATAGTTCGCCCGGCGCAAAATAGTGCTCCTGGCCATGGCCACGCCA
CAGGCAATGGCCTTTGAGTATTATTTGCAGATGATAACAGGTCTCTAATCCAGGCGAGATTACCCTCACG
CTACCGCCGTAGCTGATTCGACACAGATCGAGGCATCCGAAGATTCTGTGGTGCAGCCTGCCTGCCGGGC
GCCCGCCCTTGGGCAGGCGAATAGAGTGCGTACCGACATACTGGTTAACATAATCGGAGACTGCATAGGG
CTCGGCGTGGACGAAGATCTGACTTTTCTCGTTCAATAAGCAAAAATCCATAGTTCACGGTTCTCTTATT
TTAATGTGGGCTGCTTGGTGTGATGTAGAAAGGCGCCAAGTCGATGAAAATGCATCTCGACGTGATGCGT
ATACGGGTTACCCCCATTGCCACGTTGCGCCATCCTTTTTGCAATCAGTGACCACTTTTCCAAGCAAAAA
TAACGCCAAGCAGAACGAAGACGTTCTTTTTAAGAAGCGAGAACACCAGAAGTTCGTGCTGTCGGGGCAT
GGGGCGACGAATTGGCGGATAAAGGGGATCTGCTGGATATTACGGCCTTTTTAAAGACCGTAAAGAAAAA
TAAGCACAAGTTTTATCCGGCCTTTATTCACATTCTTGCCCGCCTGATGAATGCTCATCCGTAATTACGT
ATGGCAATGAAAGACGGTGAGCTGGTGATATGGGATAGTGTTCACCCTTGTTACACCGTTTTCCATGAGC
AAACTGAAACGTTTTCATCGCTCTGGAGTGAATACCACGACGATTTCCGGCAGTTTCTACACATATATTC
GCAAGATGTGGCGTGTTACGGTGAAAACCTGGCCTATTTCCCTAAAGGGTTTATTGAGAATATGTTTTTC
GTCTCAGCCAATCCCTGGGTGAGTTTCACCAGTTTTGATTTAAACGTGGCCAATATGGACAACTTCTTCG
CCCCCGTTTTCACCATGCATGGGAATTAGCTTGATCTGACCAACGACCGGTAGCGGAGCTATCCAACGGC
GGTATACCAGGAAAACACACAGCAGGTACATCAGAACAGTACCATGACTGAAGAACAAATAGTTTTTTCC
TGATCCATAAAGCAGAACGGCCTGCTCCATGACAAATCTGGCTCCCCAACTAATGCCCCATGCAGCCAGC
ATAACCAGCATAAAGTGCAGTGTCCGGTTTGATAGGGATAAGTCCAGCCTTGCAAGAAGCGGATACAGGA
GTGCAAAAAATGGCTATCTCTAGTAAGGCCTACCCCTTAGGCTTTATGCAACAGAAACAATAATAATGGA
GTCATGACCATGCCTAGGCCGCGGGCCGCGCGAATTCAGAAGGAGAATATACCATGAACCAAATCGTGAA
GTTCACTGACGACTCTGGCCTGGCGGTTCAAGTTACTCCAGACGATGTTCGCCGTTATATCTGTGAGAAC
GCTACTGAAAAAGAGGTGGGCCTCTTTCTGCAACTCTGTCAGACTCAACGTCTGAATCCGTTTGTGAAAG
ACGCTTACCTGGTGAAATACGGCGGTGCTCCAGCTTCTATGATTACTTCCTATCAAGTTTTTAACCGTCG
CGCGTGTCGTGATGCTAACTATGATGGTATCAAATCTGGTGTGGTTGTTCTGCGTGACGGTGATGTTGTG
CATAAACGTGGTGCTGCGTGCTACAAAAAGGCGGGTGAGGAGCTCATCGGTGGTTGGGCGGAAGTTCGCT
TTAAGGATGGCCGCGAGACTGCGTATGCTGAGGTGGCGCTCGACGACTATTCCACCGGCAAATCTAATTG
GGCGAAAATGCCGGGTGTTATGATCGAAAAATGCGCGAAGGCTGCTGCTTGGCGCCTCGCGTTCCCGGAC
ACTTTTCAGGGCATGTACGCTGCGGAGGAAATGGATCAAGCGCAACAGCCAGAACAGGTGCGCGCTCAGG
CGGAGCAACCAGTGGATCTCCAGCCAATCCGCGAACTCTTCAAGCCATATTGCGAACACTTCGGCATCAC
TCCGGCTGAGGGTATGACTGCTGTTTGTGGTGCGGTGGGCGCTGAAGGCATGCACTCTATGACCGAGCAG
CAAGCTCGCCGTGCTCGCGCTTGGATGGAGGAAGAAATGGCTGCGCCAGCTGTGGAAGCGGAGTATGAGG
TTGTTGACGAGGGCGAGGTGTTTTAAGGATCCAGGAGAATACACATGCCAATTCAGGTCTTACCGCCACA
ACTGGCGAACCAGATTGCCGCAGGTGAGGTGGTCGAGCGACCTGCGTCGGTAGTCAAAGAACTAGTGAAA
AACAGCCTCGATGCAGGTGCGACGCGTATCGATATTGATATCGAACGCGGTGGGGCGAAACTTATCCGCA
TTCGTGATAACGGCTGCGGTATCAAAAAAGATGAGCTGGCGCTGGCGCTGGCTCGTCATGCCACCAGTAA
AATCGCCTCTCTGGACGATCTCGAAGCCATTATCAGCCTGGGCTTTCGCGGTGAGGCGCTGGCGAGTATC
AGTTCGGTTTCCCGCCTGACGCTCACTTCACGCACCGCAGAACAGCAGGAAGCCTGGCAGGCCTATGCCG
AAGGGCGCGATATGAACGTGACGGTAAAACCGGCGGCGCATCCTGTGGGGACGACGCTGGAGGTGCTGGA
TCTGTTCTACAACACCCCGGCGCGGCGCAAATTCCTGCGCACCGAGAAAACCGAATTTAACCACATTGAT
GAGATCATCCGCCGCATTGCGCTGGCGCGTTTCGACGTCACGATCAACCTGTCGCATAACGGTAAAATTG
TGCGTCAGTACCGCGCAGTGCCGGAAGGCGGGCAAAAAGAACGGCGCTTAGGCGCGATTTGCGGCACCGC
TTTTCTTGAACAAGCGCTGGCGATTGAATGGCAACACGGCGATCTCACGCTACGCGGCTGGGTGGCCGAT
CCAAATCACACCACGCCCGCACTGGCAGAAATTCAGTATTGCTACGTGAACGGTCGCATGATGCGCGATC
GCCTGATCAATCACGCGATCCGCCAGGCCTGCGAAGACAAACTGGGGGCCGATCAGCAACCGGCATTTGT
GTTGTATCTGGAGATCGACCCACATCAGGTGGACGTCAACGTGCACCCCGCCAAACACGAAGTGCGTTTC
CATCAGTCGCGTCTGGTGCATGATTTTATCTATCAGGGCGTGCTGAGCGTGCTACAACAGCAACTGGAAA
CGCCGCTACCGCTGGACGATGAACCCCAACCTGCACCGCGTTCCATTCCGGAAAACCGCGTGGCGGCGGG
GCGCAATCACTTTGCAGAACCGGCAGCTCGTGAGCCGGTAGCTCCGCGCTACACTCCTGCGCCAGCATCA
GGCAGTCGTCCGGCTGCCCCCTGGCCGAATGCGCAGCCAGGCTACCAGAAACAGCAAGGTGAAGTGTATC
GCCAGCTTTTGCAAACGCCCGCGCCGATGCAAAAATTAAAAGCGCCGGAACCGCAGGAACCTGCACTTGC
GGCGAACAGTCAGAGTTTTGGTCGGGTACTGACTATCGTCCATTCCGACTGTGCGTTGCTGGAGCGCGAC
GGCAACATTTCACTTTTATCCTTGCCAGTGGCAGAACGTTGGCTGCGTCAGGCACAATTGACGCCGGGTG
AAGCGCCCGTTTGCGCCCAGCCGCTGCTGATTCCGTTGCGGCTAAAAGTTTCTGCCGAAGAAAAATCGGC
ATTAGAAAAAGCGCAGTCTGCCCTGGCGGAATTGGGTATTGATTTCCAGTCAGATGCACAGCATGTGACC
ATCAGGGCAGTGCCTTTACCCTTACGCCAACAAAATTTACAAATCTTGATTCCTGAACTGATAGGCTACC
TGGCGAAGCAGTCCGTATTCGAACCTGGCAATATTGCGCAGTGGATTGCACGAAATCTGATGAGCGAACA
TGCGCAGTGGTCAATGGCACAGGCCATAACCCTGCTGGCGGACGTGGAACGGTTATGTCCGCAACTTGTG
AAAACGCCGCCGGGTGGTCTGTTACAATCTGTTGATTTACATCCGGCGATAAAAGCCCTGAAAGATGAGT
GATCTAGAGTCGACCTGCAGGCATGCAAGCTTGCGGCCGCGTCGTGACTGGGAAAACCCTGGCGACTAGT
CTTGGACTCCTGTTGATAGATCCAGTAATGACCTCAGAACTCCATCTGGATTTGTTCAGAACGCTCGGTT
GCCGCCGGGCGTTTTTTATTGGTGAGAATCTATGCCATAGCATTTTTATCCATAAGATTAGCGGATCCTA
CCTGACGCTTTTTATCGCAACTCTCTACTGTTTCTCCATACCCGTTTTTTTGGGAATTCGAGCTCTAAGG
AGGTTAATGAGAGCCCTGGTAGTCATCCGCCTGTCCCGCGTCACCGATGCTACGACTTCACCGGAGCGTC
AGCTGGAGTCTTGCCAGCAGCTCTGCGCCCAGCGCGGCTGGGACGTCGTCGGGGTAGCGGAGGATCTGGA
CGTCTCCGGGGCGGTCGATCCGTTCGACCGGAAGCGCAGACCGAACCTGGCCCGGTGGCTAGCGTTCGAG
GAGCAACCGTTCGACGTGATCGTGGCGTACCGGGTAGACCGGTTGACCCGATCGATCCGGCATCTGCAGC
AGCTGGTCCACTGGGCCGAGGACCACAAGAAGCTGGTCGTCTCCGCGACCGAAGCGCACTTCGATACGAC
GACGCCGTTTGCGGCGGTCGTCATCGCGCTTATGGGAACGGTGGCGCAGATGGAATTAGAAGCGATCAAA
GAGCGGAACCGTTCGGCTGCGCATTTCAATATCCGCGCCGGGAAATACCGAGGATCCCTGCCGCCGTGGG
GATACCTGCCTACGCGCGTGGACGGGGAGTGGCGGCTGGTGCCGGACCCTGTGCAGCGAGAGCGCATCCT
CGAGGTGTATCACCGCGTCGTCGACAACCACGAGCCGCTGCACCTGGTGGCCCACGACCTGAACCGGCGT
GGTGTCCTGTCGCCGAAGGACTACTTCGCGCAGCTGCAAGGCCGCGAGCCGCAGGGCCGGGAGTGGTCGG
CTACCGCGCTGAAGCGATCGATGATCTCCGAGGCGATGCTCGGGTACGCGACTCTGAACGGTAAGACCGT
CCGAGACGACGACGGAGCCCCGCTGGTGCGGGCTGAGCCGATCCTGACCCGTGAGCAGCTGGAGGCGCTG
CGCGCCGAGCTCGTGAAGACCTCCCGGGCGAAGCCCGCGGTGTCTACCCCGTCGCTGCTGCTGCGGGTGT
TGTTCTGCGCGGTGTGCGGGGAGCCCGCGTACAAGTTCGCCGGGGGAGGACGTAAGCACCCGCGCTACCG
CTGCCGCTCGATGGGGTTCCCGAAGCACTGCGGGAACGGCACGGTGGCGATGGCCGAGTGGGACGCGTTC
TGCGAGGAGCAGGTGCTGGATCTGCTCGGGGACGCGGAGCGTCTGGAGAAAGTCTGGGTAGCCGGCTCGG
ACTCCGCGGTCGAACTCGCGGAGGTGAACGCGGAGCTGGTGGACCTGACGTCGCTGATCGGCTCCCCGGC
CTACCGGGCCGGCTCTCCGCAGCGAGAAGCACTGGATGTCCGTATTGCGGCGCTGGCCGCGCGGCAAGAG
GAGCTGGAGGGTCTAGAGGCTCGCCCGTCTGGCTGGGAGTGGCGCGAGACCGGGCAGCGGTTCGGGGACT
GGTGGCGGGAGCAGGACACCGCGGCAAAGAACACCTGGCTTCGGTCGATGAACGTTCGGCTGACGTTCGA
CGTCCGCGGCGGGCTGACTCGCACGATCGACTTCGGGGATCTGTAGGAGTACGAGCAGCATCTCAGGCTC
GGCAGCGTGGTCGAACGGCTACACACCGGGATGTCGTAGGTTAACAACTAGCGTACGATCGACTGCCAGG
CATCAAATAAAACGAAAGGCTCAGTCGAAAGACTGGGCCTTTCGTTTTATGCCATCATGGCCGCGGGACG
TCGGGGGGGGGGGAAAGCCACGTTGTGTCTCAAAATCTCTGATGTTACATTGCACAAGATATGCAACAGA
AACTATAAAAATACAGAGAATGAAAAGAAACAGATAGATTTTTTAGTTCTTTAGGCCCGTAGTCTGCAAA
TCCTTTTATGATTTTCTATCAAACAAAAGAGGAAAATAGACCAGTTGCAATCCAAACGAGAGTCTAATAG
AATGAGGTCGAAAAGTAAATCGCGCGGGTTTGTTACTGATAAAGCAGGCAAGACCTAAAATGTGTAAAGG
GCAAAGTGTATACTTTGGCGTCACCCCTTACATATTTTAGGTCTTTTTTTATTGTGCGTAACTAACTTGC
CATCTTCAAACAGGAGGGCTGGAAGAAGCAGACCGCTAACACAGTACATAAAAAAGGAGACATGAACGAT
GAACATCAAAAAGTTTGCAAAACAAGCAACAGTATTAACCTTTACTACCGCACTGCTGGCAGGAGGCGCA
ACTCAAGCGTTTGCGAAAGAAACGAACCAAAAGCCATATAAGGAAACATACGGCATTTCCCATATTACAC
GCCATGATATGCTGCAAATCCCTGAACAGCAAAAAAATGAAAAATATCAAGTTCCTGAATTCGATTCGTC
CACAATTAAAAATATCTCTTCTGCAAAAGGCCTGGACGTTTGGGACAGCTGGCCATTACAAAACGCTGAC
GGCACTGTCGCAAACTATCACGGCTACCACATCGTCTTTGCATTAGCCGGAGATCCTAAAAATGCGGATG
ACACATCGATTTACATGTTCTATCAAAAAGTCGGCGAAACTTCTATTGACAGCTGGAAAAACGCTGGCCG
CGTCTTTAAAGACAGCGACAAATTCGATGCAAATGATTCTATCCTAAAAGACCAAACACAAGAATGGTCA
GGTTCAGCCACATTTACATCTGACGGAAAAATCCGTTTATTCTACACTGATTTCTCCGGTAAACATTACG
GCAAACAAACACTGACAACTGCACAAGTTAACGTATCAGCATCAGACAGCTCTTTGAACATCAACGGTGT
AGAGGATTATAAATCAATCTTTGACGGTGACGGAAAAACGTATCAAAATGTACAGCAGTTCATCGATGAA
GGCAACTACAGCTCAGGCGACAACCATACGCTGAGAGATCCTCACTACGTAGAAGATAAAGGCCACAAAT
ACTTAGTATTTGAAGCAAACACTGGAACTGAAGATGGCTACCAAGGCGAAGAATCTTTATTTAACAAAGC
ATACTATGGCAAAAGCACATCATTCTTCCGTCAAGAAAGTCAAAAACTTCTGCAAAGCGATAAAAAACGC
ACGGCTGAGTTAGCAAACGGCGCTCTCGGTATGATTGAGCTAAACGATGATTACACACTGAAAAAAGTGA
TGAAACCGCTGATTGCATCTAACACAGTAACAGATGAAATTGAACGCGCGAACGTCTTTAAAATGAACGG
CAAATGGTACCTGTTCACTGACTCCCGCGGATCAAAAATGACGATTGACGGCATTACGTCTAACGATATT
TACATGCTTGGTTATGTTTCTAATTCTTTAACTGGCCCATACAAGCCGCTGAACAAAACTGGCCTTGTGT
TAAAAATGGATCTTGATCCTAACGATGTAACCTTTACTTACTCACACTTCGCTGTACCTCAAGCGAAAGG
AAACAATGTCGTGATTACAAGCTATATGACAAACAGAGGATTCTACGCAGACAAACAATCAACGTTTGCG
CCAAGCTTCCTGCTGAACATCAAAGGCAAGAAAACATCTGTTGTCAAAGACAGCATCCTTGAACAAGGAC
AATTAACAGTTAACAAATAAGCGTCAGACCCCGTAGAAAAGATCAAAGGATCTTC
